Addgene plasmid #140159: pEF-pIgH-ESCargo*
Purpose: Expresses a regulatable secretory cargo (without an ER export signal) for mammalian cells
Depositing lab: Benjamin Glick. Depositing organization: University of Chicago. Publication: ESCargo: a regulatable fluorescent secretory cargo for diverse model organisms. Casler JC, Zajac AL, Valbuena FM, Sparvoli D, Jeyifous O, Turkewitz AP, Horne-Badovinac S, Green WN, Glick BS. Mol Biol Cell. 2020 Oct 28:mbcE20090591. doi: 10.1091/mbc.E20-09-0591. PubMed 33112725.
Backbone
  Vector backbone: pEF/myc/ER
  Vector type: Mammalian Expression
Growth in bacteria
  Bacterial resistance: Ampicillin, 100 μg/mL
  Growth temperature: 37°C
  Growth strain: DH5alpha
  Copy number: Unknown
Gene/Insert
  Gene/Insert name: piGH-DsRed-Express2-FKBP(LV)(C22V)
  Species: Synthetic
  Promoter: EF-1a
  Tag / fusion protein: ER signal sequence (MGWSCIILFLVATATGAHS) (N terminal on backbone) (N terminal on insert)
  Cloning method: Gibson Cloning
Terms and licenses: Academic/Nonprofit Terms; Industry Terms: Not Available to Industry
Depositor comments: IMPORTANT NOTE: There is an 82-bp intron after the ER signal sequence. The signal sequence will be in frame with the final product.
How to cite: pEF-pIgH-ESCargo* was a gift from Benjamin Glick (Addgene plasmid # 140159 ; http://n2t.net/addgene:140159 ; RRID:Addgene_140159)
