[The description below was written by a language model from this plasmid's Addgene catalogue record and pLannotate feature annotations shown in this document.]
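Description:
pEF-pIgH-ESCargo* is a 6.5 kb mammalian expression plasmid built on the pEF/myc/ER backbone. It is propagated in E. coli through a high-copy ColE1/pUC-type origin and selected with ampicillin via the bla gene under its own promoter. An f1 phage origin is also present. For mammalian cells, an SV40 enhancer/early promoter drives a neomycin phosphotransferase sequence (annotated as a fragment), followed by a short ble-like fragment and an SV40 polyadenylation signal. This arrangement would normally allow G418 selection, although the record does not state that it is used this way.

The payload is a synthetic fusion expressed from the strong constitutive human EF-1α promoter and terminated by the bovine growth hormone poly(A) signal. A modified mouse immunoglobulin heavy chain signal sequence, supplied by the backbone, directs the protein into the ER. The depositor notes that an 82-bp intron follows this signal sequence, and that after splicing the signal peptide is in frame with the rest of the product. Downstream lies DsRed-Express2, a rapidly maturing fluorescent protein derived from Discosoma, fused to a mutant FKBP domain designated FKBP(LV)(C22V). The automated annotation labels this domain as a Shield1-responsive destabilization domain, which probably reflects sequence similarity among FKBP12 mutants rather than the intended function here.

The stated purpose is to express a regulatable fluorescent secretory cargo in mammalian cells. The asterisk marks this as the variant lacking an ER export signal, which suggests use as a comparison for ER exit alongside an export-signal-bearing cargo. The record does not describe the mechanism of regulation or the ligand used.
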