Features (pLannotate 1.2.2; 14 found; start..end, strand, type, name):
     50..1212    +  promoter       EF-1α promoter: strong constitutive promoter for human elongation factor EF-1α
   1226..1364    +  sig_peptide    IgH signal sequence: modified signal sequence from the mouse immunoglobulin heavy chain variable region
   1365..2036    +  CDS            DsRed-Express2: DsRed-Express2 is a basic (constitutively fluorescent) orange fluorescent protein published in 2008, derived from Discosoma sp.. It is reported to be a rapidly-maturing protein.
   2049..2372    +  CDS            DD-C: destabilization domain that can be stabilized by Shield1 in the ProteoTuner™ system FKBP12 mutant optimized for use as a C-terminal tag
   2399..2606    +  polyA_signal   bGH poly(A) signal: bovine growth hormone polyadenylation signal
   2627..2648    +  promoter       SV40 promoter (fragment): SV40 enhancer and early promoter
   2669..3097    +  rep_origin     f1 ori (sequence partly withheld): f1 bacteriophage origin of replication; arrow indicates direction of (+) strand synthesis
   3111..3440    +  promoter       SV40 promoter: SV40 enhancer and early promoter
   3470..4260    +  CDS            NeoR/KanR (fragment): aminoglycoside phosphotransferase from Tn5; aph(3')-II (or nptII); confers resistance to neomycin, kanamycin, and G418 (Geneticin®)
   4281..4439    +  CDS            ble (fragment): BLE_KLEPN - Experimental evidence at protein level: Swiss-Prot protein existence level 1. Binding protein with a strong affinity to the bleomycin family of antibiotics. Binds to CL990; an antimitotic-antibiotic compound. From Klebsiella pneumoniae.
   4434..4555    +  polyA_signal   SV40 poly(A) signal: SV40 polyadenylation signal
   4759..5347    -  rep_origin     ori: high-copy-number ColE1/pMB1/pBR322/pUC origin of replication
   5518..6378    -  CDS            AmpR: β-lactamase; bla; confers resistance to ampicillin, carbenicillin, and related antibiotics
   6379..6483    -  promoter       AmpR promoter: bla
>Addgene plasmid #140159 | pEF-pIgH-ESCargo* | addgene full sequence | sequence record 275932 | Addgene NGS Result
ACGTCAGATCGACGGATCGGGAGATCGGTACCGAATTCAAGCTTCGTGAGGCTCCGGTGCCCGTCAGTGG
GCAGAGCGCACATCGCCCACAGTCCCCGAGAAGTTGGGGGGAGGGGTCGGCAATTGAACCGGTGCCTAGA
GAAGGTGGCGCGGGGTAAACTGGGAAAGTGATGTCGTGTACTGGCTCCGCCTTTTTCCCGAGGGTGGGGG
AGAACCGTATATAAGTGCAGTAGTCGCCGTGAACGTTCTTTTTCGCAACGGGTTTGCCGCCAGAACACAG
GTAAGTGCCGTGTGTGGTTCCCGCGGGCCTGGCCTCTTTACGGGTTATGGCCCTTGCGTGCCTTGAATTA
CTTCCACCTGGCTCCAGTACGTGATTCTTGATCCCGAGCTGGAGCCAGGGGCGGGCCTTGCGCTTTAGGA
GCCCCTTCGCCTCGTGCTTGAGTTGAGGCCTGGCCTGGGCGCTGGGGCCGCCGCGTGCGAATCTGGTGGC
ACCTTCGCGCCTGTCTCGCTGCTTTCGATAAGTCTCTAGCCATTTAAAATTTTTGATGACCTGCTGCGAC
GCTTTTTTTCTGGCAAGATAGTCTTGTAAATGCGGGCCAGGATCTGCACACTGGTATTTCGGTTTTTGGG
GCCGCGGGCGGCGACGGGGCCCGTGCGTCCCAGCGCACATGTTCGGCGAGGCGGGGCCTGCGAGCGCGGC
CACCGAGAATCGGACGGGGGTAGTCTCAAGCTGGCCGGCCTGCTCTGGTGCCTGGCCTCGCGCCGCCGTG
TATCGCCCCGCCCTGGGCGGCAAGGCTGGCCCGGTCGGCACCAGTTGCGTGAGCGGAAAGATGGCCGCTT
CCCGGCCCTGCTCCAGGGGGCTCAAAATGGAGGACGCGGCGCTCGGGAGAGCGGGCGGGTGAGTCACCCA
CACAAAGGAAAGGGGCCTTTCCGTCCTCAGCCGTCGCTTCATGTGACTCCACGGAGTACCGGGCGCCGTC
CAGGCACCTCGATTAGTTCTGGAGCTTTTGGAGTACGTCGTCTTTAGGTTGGGGGGAGGGGTTTTATGCG
ATGGAGTTTCCCCACACTGAGTGGGTGGAGACTGAAGTTAGGCCAGCTTGGCACTTGATGTAATTCTCCT
TGGAATTTGCCCTTTTTGAGTTTGGATCTTGGTTCATTCTCAAGCCTCAGACAGTGGTTCAAAGTTTTTT
TCTTCCATTTCAGGTGTCGTGAACACGTGGCCACCATGGGATGGAGCTGTATCATCCTCTTCTTGGTAGC
AACAGCTACAGGTAAGGGGTTAACAGTAGCAGGCTTGAGGTCTGGACATATATATGGGTGACAATGACAT
CCACTTTGCCTTTCTCTCCACAGGCGCGCACTCCGATAGCACTGAGAACGTCATCAAGCCCTTCATGCGC
TTCAAGGTGCACATGGAGGGCTCAGTAAATGGTCATGAGTTCGAGATCGAGGGCGAGGGCGAGGGCAAGC
CCTACGAGGGCACCCAGACCGCCAAGCTGCAGGTGACCAAGGGCGGCCCCCTGCCCTTCGCCTGGGACAT
CCTGTCCCCCCAGTTCCAGTACGGCTCCAAGGTGTACGTGAAGCACCCCGCCGACATCCCCGACTACAAG
AAGCTGTCCTTCCCCGAGGGCTTCAAGTGGGAGCGCGTGATGAACTTCGAGGACGGCGGCGTGGTGACCG
TGACCCAGGACTCCTCCCTGCAGGACGGCACCTTCATCTACCACGTGAAGTTCATCGGCGTGAACTTCCC
CTCCGACGGCCCCGTAATGCAGAAGAAGACTCTGGGCTGGGAGCCCTCCACCGAGCGCCTGTACCCCCGC
GACGGCGTGCTGAAGGGCGAGATCCACAAGGCGCTGAAGCTGAAGGGCGGCGGCCACTACCTGGTGGAGT
TCAAGTCAATCTACATGGCCAAGAAGCCCGTGAAGCTGCCCGGCTACTACTACGTGGACTCCAAGCTGGA
CATCACCTCCCACAACGAGGACTACACCGTGGTGGAGCAGTACGAGCGCGCCGAGGCCCGCCACCACCTG
TTCCAGGGAGGATCCAGAGGAGTGCAGGTGGAAACCATCTCCCCAGGAGACGGGCGCACCTTCCCCAAGC
GCGGCCAGACCGTTGTGGTGCACTACACCGGGATGCTTGAAGATGGAAAGAAACTAGATTCCTCCCGGGA
CAGAAACAAGCCCTTTAAGTTTATGCTAGGCAAGCAGGAGGTGATCCGAGGCTGGGAAGAAGGGGTTGCC
CAGATGAGTGTGGGTCAGAGAGCCAAACTGACTATATCTCCAGATTATGCCTATGGTGCCACTGGGCACC
CAGGCGTTATCCCACCACATGCCACTCTCGTCTTCGATGTGGAGCTTCTAAAACTGGAATAGTCTAGAAG
CTCGCTGATCAGCCTCGACTGTGCCTTCTAGTTGCCAGCCATCTGTTGTTTGCCCCTCCCCCGTGCCTTC
CTTGACCCTGGAAGGTGCCACTCCCACTGTCCTTTCCTAATAAAATGAGGAAATTGCATCGCATTGTCTG
AGTAGGTGTCATTCTATTCTGGGGGGTGGGGTGGGGCAGGACAGCAAGGGGGAGGATTGGGAAGACAATA
GCAGGCATGCTGGGGATGGCCCGGGCTCTATGGCTTCTGAGGCGGAAAGAACCAGCTGGGGCTCTAGGGG
GTATCCCC
[124 nt withheld, positions 2669-2792]
C
[72 nt withheld, positions 2794-2865]
TCCCCCAAAAAACTTGATTA
[49 nt withheld, positions 2886-2934]
CCTTTGACGTTGGAGTCCACGTTCTTT
[37 nt withheld, positions 2962-2998]
ACCCTATCTCGGTCTATTCTTTTGATTTATAAGGGATTTTGCCGATTTCGGCCTATTGGTTAAAAAATGA
GCTGATTTAACAAAAATTTAACGCGAATTAATTCTGTGGAATGTGTGTCAGTTAGGGTGTGGAAAGTCCC
CAGGCTCCCCAGCAGGCAGAAGTATGCAAAGCATGCATCTCAATTAGTCAGCAACCAGGTGTGGAAAGTC
CCCAGGCTCCCCAGCAGGCAGAAGTATGCAAAGCATGCATCTCAATTAGTCAGCAACCATAGTCCCGCCC
CTAACTCCGCCCATCCCGCCCCTAACTCCGCCCAGTTCCGCCCATTCTCCGCCCCTAGGCTGACTAATTT
TTTTTATTTATGCAGAGGCCGAGGCCGCCTCTGCCTCTGAGCTATTCCAGAAGTAGTGAGGAGGCTTTTT
TGGAGGCCTAGGCTTTTGCAAAAAGCTCCCCCCCCGGGAGGTCCACAATGGTTGAACAAGATGGATTGCA
CGCAGGTTCTCCGGCCGCTTGGGTGGAGAGGCTATTCGGCTATGACTGGGCACAACAGACAATCGGCTGC
TCTGATGCCGCCGTGTTCCGGCTGTCAGCGCAGGGGCGCCCGGTTCTTTTTGTCAAGACCGACCTGTCCG
GTGCCCTGAATGAACTCCAGGACGAGGCAGCGCGGCTATCGTGGCTGGCCACGACGGGCGTTCCTTGCGC
AGCTGTGCTCGACGTTGTCACTGAAGCGGGAAGGGACTGGCTGCTATTGGGCGAAGTGCCGGGGCAGGAT
CTCCTGTCATCTCACCTTGCTCCTGCCGAGAAAGTATCCATCATGGCTGATGCAATGCGGCGGCTGCATA
CGCTTGATCCGGCTACCTGCCCATTCGACCACCAAGCGAAACATCGCATCGAGCGAGCACGTACTCGGAT
GGAAGCCGGTCTTGTCGATCAGGATGATCTGGACGAAGAGCATCAGGGGCTCGCGCCAGCCGAACTGTTC
GCCAGGCTCAAGGCGCGTATGCCCGACGGCGAGGATCTCGTCGTGACTCATGGCGATGCCTGCTTGCCGA
ATATCATGGTGGAAAATGGCCGCTTTTCTGGATTCATCGACTGTGGCCGGCTGGGTGTGGCGGACCGCTA
TCAGGACATAGCGTTGGCTACCCGTGATATTGCTGAAGAGCTTGGCGGCGAATGGGCTGACCGCTTCCTC
GTGCTTTACGGTATCGCCGCTCCCGATTCGCAGCGCATCGCCTTCTATCGCCTTCTTGACGAGTTCTTCT
GAGCGGGACTCTGGGGTTCGAAATGACCGACCAAGCGACGCCCAACCTGCCATCACGAGATTTCGATTCC
ACCGCCGCCTTCTATGAAAGGTTGGGCTTTGGAATCGTTTTCCGGGACGCCGGCTGGATGATCCTCCAGC
GCGGGGATCTCATGCTGGAGTTCTTCGCCCACCCCAACTTGTTTATTGCAGCTTATAATGGTTACAAATA
AAGCAATAGCATCACAAATTTCACAAATAAAGCATTTTTTTCACTGCATTCTAGTTGTGGTTTGTCCAAA
CTCATCAATGTATCTTATCATGTCTGTATACCGTCGATCTTTCCGCTTCCTCGCTCACTGACTCGCTGCG
CTCGGTCGTTCGGCTGCGGCGAGCGGTATCAGCTCACTCAAAGGCGGTAATACGGTTATCCACAGAATCA
GGGGATAACGCAGGAAAGAACATGTGAGCAAAAGGCCAGCAAAAGGCCAGGAACCGTAAAAAGGCCGCGT
TGCTGGCGTTTTTCCATAGGCTCCGCCCCCCTGACGAGCATCACAAAAATCGACGCTCAAGTCAGAGGTG
GCGAAACCCGACAGGACTATAAAGATACCAGGCGTTTCCCCCTGGAAGCTCCCTCGTGCGCTCTCCTGTT
CCGACCCTGCCGCTTACCGGATACCTGTCCGCCTTTCTCCCTTCGGGAAGCGTGGCGCTTTCTCATAGCT
CACGCTGTAGGTATCTCAGTTCGGTGTAGGTCGTTCGCTCCAAGCTGGGCTGTATGCACGAACCCCCCGT
TCAGCCCGACCGCTGCGCCTTATCCGGTAACTATCGTCTTGAGTCCAACCCGGTAAGACACGACTTATCG
CCACTGGCAGCAGCCACTGGTAACAGGATTAGCAGAGCGAGGTATGTAGGCGGTGCTACAGAGTTCTTGA
AGTGGTGGCCTAACTACGGCTACACTAGAAGAACAGTATTTGGTATCTGCGCTCTGCTGAAGCCAGTTAC
CTTCGGAAAAAGAGTTGGTAGCTCTTGATCCGGCAAACAAACCACCGCTGGTAGCGGTGGTTTTTTTGTT
TGCAAGCAGCAGATTACGCGCAGAAAAAAAGGATCTCAAGAAGATCCTTTGATCTTTTCTACGGGGTCTG
ACGCTCAGTGGAACGAAAACTCACGTTAAGGGATTTTGGTCATGAGATTATCAAAAAGGATCTTCACCTA
GATCCTTTTAAATTAAAAATGAAGTTTTAAATCAATCTAAAGTATATATGAGTAAACTTGGTCTGACAGT
TACCAATGCTTAATCAGTGAGGCACCTATCTCAGCGATCTGTCTATTTCGTTCATCCATAGTTGCCTGAC
TCCCCGTCGTGTAGATAACTACGATACGGGAGGGCTTACCATCTGGCCCCAGTGCTGCAATGATACCGCG
AGACCCACGCTCACCGGCTCCAGATTTATCAGCAATAAACCAGCCAGCCGGAAGGGCCGAGCGCAGAAGT
GGTCCTGCAACTTTATCCGCCTCCATCCAGTCTATTAATTGTTGCCGGGAAGCTAGAGTAAGTAGTTCGC
CAGTTAATAGTTTGCGCAACGTTGTTGCCATTGCTACAGGCATCGTGGTGTCACGCTCGTCGTTTGGTAT
GGCTTCATTCAGCTCCGGTTCCCAACGATCAAGGCGAGTTACATGATCCCCCATGTTGTGCAAAAAAGCG
GTTAGCTCCTTCGGTCCTCCGATCGTTGTCAGAAGTAAGTTGGCCGCAGTGTTATCACTCATGGTTATGG
CAGCACTGCATAATTCTCTTACTGTCATGCCATCCGTAAGATGCTTTTCTGTGACTGGTGAGTACTCAAC
CAAGTCATTCTGAGAATAGTGTATGCGGCGACCGAGTTGCTCTTGCCCGGCGTCAATACGGGATAATACC
GCGCCACATAGCAGAACTTTAAAAGTGCTCATCATTGGAAAACGTTCTTCGGGGCGAAAACTCTCAAGGA
TCTTACCGCTGTTGAGATCCAGTTCGATGTAACCCACTCGGGCACCCAACTGATCTTCAGCATCTTTTAC
TTTCACCAGCGTTTCTGGGTGAGCAAAAACAGGAAGGCAAAATGCCGCAAAAAAGGGAATAAGGGCGACA
CGGAAATGTTGAATACTCATACTCTTCCTTTTTCAATATTATTGAAGCATTTATCAGGGTTATTGTCTCA
TGAGCGGATACATATTTGAATGTATTTAGAAAAATAAACAAATAGGGGTTCCGCGCACATTTCCCCGAAA
AGTGCCACCTG
