>Addgene plasmid #140159 | pEF-pIgH-ESCargo* | depositor partial sequence | sequence record 271615 | Partial Sequence
ATGGGATGGAGCTGTATCATCCTCTTCTTGGTAGCAACAGCTACAGGTAAGGGGTTAACAGTAGCAGGCT
TGAGGTCTGGACATATATATGGGTGACAATGACATCCACTTTGCCTTTCTCTCCACAGGCGCGCACTCCG
ATAGCACTGAGAACGTCATCAAGCCCTTCATGCGCTTCAAGGTGCACATGGAGGGCTCAGTAAATGGTCA
TGAGTTCGAGATCGAGGGCGAGGGCGAGGGCAAGCCCTACGAGGGCACCCAGACCGCCAAGCTGCAGGTG
ACCAAGGGCGGCCCCCTGCCCTTCGCCTGGGACATCCTGTCCCCCCAGTTCCAGTACGGCTCCAAGGTGT
ACGTGAAGCACCCCGCCGACATCCCCGACTACAAGAAGCTGTCCTTCCCCGAGGGCTTCAAGTGGGAGCG
CGTGATGAACTTCGAGGACGGCGGCGTGGTGACCGTGACCCAGGACTCCTCCCTGCAGGACGGCACCTTC
ATCTACCACGTGAAGTTCATCGGCGTGAACTTCCCCTCCGACGGCCCCGTAATGCAGAAGAAGACTCTGG
GCTGGGAGCCCTCCACCGAGCGCCTGTACCCCCGCGACGGCGTGCTGAAGGGCGAGATCCACAAGGCGCT
GAAGCTGAAGGGCGGCGGCCACTACCTGGTGGAGTTCAAGTCAATCTACATGGCCAAGAAGCCCGTGAAG
CTGCCCGGCTACTACTACGTGGACTCCAAGCTGGACATCACCTCCCACAACGAGGACTACACCGTGGTGG
AGCAGTACGAGCGCGCCGAGGCCCGCCACCACCTGTTCCAGGGAGGATCCAGAGGAGTGCAGGTGGAAAC
CATCTCCCCAGGAGACGGGCGCACCTTCCCCAAGCGCGGCCAGACCGTTGTGGTGCACTACACCGGGATG
CTTGAAGATGGAAAGAAACTAGATTCCTCCCGGGACAGAAACAAGCCCTTTAAGTTTATGCTAGGCAAGC
AGGAGGTGATCCGAGGCTGGGAAGAAGGGGTTGCCCAGATGAGTGTGGGTCAGAGAGCCAAACTGACTAT
ATCTCCAGATTATGCCTATGGTGCCACTGGGCACCCAGGCGTTATCCCACCACATGCCACTCTCGTCTTC
GATGTGGAGCTTCTAAAACTGGAATAG
